>Addgene plasmid #158906 | JGI_018073 | addgene full sequence | sequence record 315448 | Addgene NGS Result
GTCTTCGGTATCGTCGTATCCCACTACCGAGATATCCGCACCAACGCGCAGCCCGGACTCGGTAATGGCG
CGCATTGCGCCCAGCGCCATCTGATCGTTGGCAACCAGCATCGCAGTGGGAACGATGCCCTCATTCAGCA
TTTGCATGGTTTGTTGAAAACCGGACATGGCACTCCAGTCGCCTTCCCGTTCCGCTATCGGCTGAATTTG
ATTGCGAGTGAGATATTTATGCCAGCCAGCCAGACGCAGACGCGCCGAGACAGAACTTAATGGGCCCGCT
AACAGCGCGATTTGCTGGTGACCCAATGCGACCAGATGCTCCACGCCCAGTCGCGTACCGTCTTCATGGG
AGAAAATAATACTGTTGATGGGTGTCTGGTCAGAGACATCAAGAAATAACGCCGGAACATTAGTGCAGGC
AGCTTCCACAGCAATGGCATCCTGGTCATCCAGCGGATAGTTAATGATCAGCCCACTGACGCGTTGCGCG
AGAAGATTGTGCACCGCCGCTTTACAGGCTTCGACGCCGCTTCGTTCTACCATCGACACCACCACGCTGG
CACCCAGTTGATCGGCGCGAGATTTAATCGCCGCGACAATTTGCGACGGCGCGTGCAGGGCCAGACTGGA
GGTGGCAACGCCAATCAGCAACGACTGTTTGCCCGCCAGTTGTTGTGCCACGCGGTTGGGAATGTAATTC
AGCTCCGCCATCGCCGCTTCCACTTTTTCCCGCGTTTTCGCAGAAACGTGGCTGGCCTGGTTCACCACGC
GGGAAACGGTCTGATAAGAGACACCGGCATACTCTGCGACATCGTATAACGTTACTGGTTTCACATTCAC
CACCCTGAATTGACTCTCTTCCGGGCGCTATCATGCCATACCGCGAAAGGTTTTGCGCCATTCGATGGTG
TCCGGGATCTCGACGCTCTCCCTTATGCGACTCCTGCATTAGGAAGCAGCCCAGTAGTAGGTTGAGGCCG
TTGAGCACCGCCGCCGCAAGGAATGGTGCATGCAAGGAGATGGCGCCCAACAGTCCCCCGGCCACGGGGC
CTGCCACCATACCCACGCCGAAACAAGCGCTCATGAGCCCGAAGTGGCGAGCCCGATCTTCCCCATCGGT
GATGTCGGCGATATAGGCGCCAGCAACCGCACCTGTGGCGCCGGTGATGCCGGCCACGATGCGTCCGGCG
TAGAGGATCGAGATCTCGATCCCGCGAAATTAATACGACTCACTATAGGGGAATTGTGAGCGGATAACAA
TTCCCCTCTAGAAATAATTTTGTTTAACTTTAAGAAGGAGATATACCATGGGCAGCAGCCATCATCATCA
TCATCACAGCAGCGGCCTGGTGCCGCGCGGCAGCCATATGCTGTTTACCCATGTTGCTATAGCCGGTCTG
GCCCACATAGACGCGCCGCATGCATTGTCATCCGCCGACATCAACGCGCGTTTACAGCCTACAATGGATC
GCTTGGGAATTAAAACCGATGTCCTGCAGGATATTGCAGGAATATTTAGCAGACGGATGTGGGATGATGA
AACTCAAAGTTCGGACGCCGCCACGATGGCGGCAGAGAAAGCCTTGCTGGATGCCAACGTCCCGAGGGAT
AAGATCGGACTGCTGGTGAACACCTCCGTCTCACGGGATTTTTTGGAGCCGTCAACTGCATCCATTGTTA
GCGGCAATCTCGGCCTAGGCGAGAACTGTCAAAATTTTGATGTAGCAAACGCCTGTCTAGCATTTCTGAA
TGGTATGGACATCGCGTCCCGCATGATAGAGCGGGGAGACATCGAATATGCTCTTGTGGTGGACGGTGAA
ACAGCGAACTTGGTCTATGAAAAGACCCTGACTAGACTGTCAGATCCGAATGTGACCGAGGAGCAGTTCC
GCAATGAGCTTGCGTCTCTCACCTTAGGATGTGGTGCCGCCGCAATGGTGTTAGCCAGGGCAGAGCTGGT
CCCGGACGCCCCTCGTTACAAAGGGGGTGTGACCAAAGCCGCGACGCAATGGAACACTCTGTGTCGAGGT
AATCTAGATCGGATGGTAACGGATACCCGAATGTTACTGATTGAGGGACTTAAATTGGCCCAGAAAACGT
TTGTTGCGGCACGTCTGGCCCTGGGCTGGGCGGTCGAGGAAATGGACCAATTCGTTATCCACCAAGTTAG
TCGTGTGCACACAGAAGCTTTTATCAAAGCGTTCGGAATAGATCCGGCAAAAGTGCTTACAATATTTAAT
GAACATGGAAATATTGGACCGGCATCTGTGCCGATCGTGCTGTCCAAACTCAAAGAGATGGGTCGCCTGA
AAAAAGGGAATCGGATTGCATTGTTAGGAATTGGATCGGGCTTAAACTGCTCAATGGCAGAAGTAGTGTG
GTAACTCGAGCACCACCACCACCACCACTGAGATCCGGCTGCTAACAAAGCCCGAAAGGAAGCTGAGTTG
GCTGCTGCCACCGCTGAGCAATAACTAGCATAACCCCTTGGGGCCTCTAAACGGGTCTTGAGGGGTTTTT
TGCTGAAAGGAGGAACTATATCCGGATTGGCGAATGGG
[124 nt withheld, positions 2559-2682]
C
[91 nt withheld, positions 2684-2774]
A
[49 nt withheld, positions 2776-2824]
CCTTTGACGTTGGAGTCCACGTTCTTT
[37 nt withheld, positions 2852-2888]
ACCCTATCTCGGTCTATTCTTTTGATTTATAAGGGATTTTGCCGATTTCGGCCTATTGGTTAAAAAATGA
GCTGATTTAACAAAAATTTAACGCGAATTTTAACAAAATATTAACGCTTACAATTTAGGTGGCACTTTTC
GGGGAAATGTGCGCGGAACCCCTATTTGTTTATTTTTCTAAATACATTCAAATATGTATCCGCTCATGAA
TTAATTCTTAGAAAAACTCATCGAGCATCAAATGAAACTGCAATTTATTCATATCAGGATTATCAATACC
ATATTTTTGAAAAAGCCGTTTCTGTAATGAAGGAGAAAACTCACCGAGGCAGTTCCATAGGATGGCAAGA
TCCTGGTATCGGTCTGCGATTCCGACTCGTCCAACATCAATACAACCTATTAATTTCCCCTCGTCAAAAA
TAAGGTTATCAAGTGAGAAATCACCATGAGTGACGACTGAATCCGGTGAGAATGGCAAAAGTTTATGCAT
TTCTTTCCAGACTTGTTCAACAGGCCAGCCATTACGCTCGTCATCAAAATCACTCGCATCAACCAAACCG
TTATTCATTCGTGATTGCGCCTGAGCGAGACGAAATACGCGATCGCTGTTAAAAGGACAATTACAAACAG
GAATCGAATGCAACCGGCGCAGGAACACTGCCAGCGCATCAACAATATTTTCACCTGAATCAGGATATTC
TTCTAATACCTGGAATGCTGTTTTCCCGGGGATCGCAGTGGTGAGTAACCATGCATCATCAGGAGTACGG
ATAAAATGCTTGATGGTCGGAAGAGGCATAAATTCCGTCAGCCAGTTTAGTCTGACCATCTCATCTGTAA
CATCATTGGCAACGCTACCTTTGCCATGTTTCAGAAACAACTCTGGCGCATCGGGCTTCCCATACAATCG
ATAGATTGTCGCACCTGATTGCCCGACATTATCGCGAGCCCATTTATACCCATATAAATCAGCATCCATG
TTGGAATTTAATCGCGGCCTAGAGCAAGACGTTTCCCGTTGAATATGGCTCATAACACCCCTTGTATTAC
TGTTTATGTAAGCAGACAGTTTTATTGTTCATGACCAAAATCCCTTAACGTGAGTTTTCGTTCCACTGAG
CGTCAGACCCCGTAGAAAAGATCAAAGGATCTTCTTGAGATCCTTTTTTTCTGCGCGTAATCTGCTGCTT
GCAAACAAAAAAACCACCGCTACCAGCGGTGGTTTGTTTGCCGGATCAAGAGCTACCAACTCTTTTTCCG
AAGGTAACTGGCTTCAGCAGAGCGCAGATACCAAATACTGTCCTTCTAGTGTAGCCGTAGTTAGGCCACC
ACTTCAAGAACTCTGTAGCACCGCCTACATACCTCGCTCTGCTAATCCTGTTACCAGTGGCTGCTGCCAG
TGGCGATAAGTCGTGTCTTACCGGGTTGGACTCAAGACGATAGTTACCGGATAAGGCGCAGCGGTCGGGC
TGAACGGGGGGTTCGTGCACACAGCCCAGCTTGGAGCGAACGACCTACACCGAACTGAGATACCTACAGC
GTGAGCTATGAGAAAGCGCCACGCTTCCCGAAGGGAGAAAGGCGGACAGGTATCCGGTAAGCGGCAGGGT
CGGAACAGGAGAGCGCACGAGGGAGCTTCCAGGGGGAAACGCCTGGTATCTTTATAGTCCTGTCGGGTTT
CGCCACCTCTGACTTGAGCGTCGATTTTTGTGATGCTCGTCAGGGGGGCGGAGCCTATGGAAAAACGCCA
GCAACGCGGCCTTTTTACGGTTCCTGGCCTTTTGCTGGCCTTTTGCTCACATGTTCTTTCCTGCGTTATC
CCCTGATTCTGTGGATAACCGTATTACCGCCTTTGAGTGAGCTGATACCGCTCGCCGCAGCCGAACGACC
GAGCGCAGCGAGTCAGTGAGCGAGGAAGCGGAAGAGCGCCTGATGCGGTATTTTCTCCTTACGCATCTGT
GCGGTATTTCACACCGCAATGGTGCACTCTCAGTACAATCTGCTCTGATGCCGCATAGTTAAGCCAGTAT
ACACTCCGCTATCGCTACGTGACTGGGTCATGGCTGCGCCCCGACACCCGCCAACACCCGCTGACGCGCC
CTGACGGGCTTGTCTGCTCCCGGCATCCGCTTACAGACAAGCTGTGACCGTCTCCGGGAGCTGCATGTGT
CAGAGGTTTTCACCGTCATCACCGAAACGCGCGAGGCAGCTGCGGTAAAGCTCATCAGCGTGGTCGTGAA
GCGATTCACAGATGTCTGCCTGTTCATCCGCGTCCAGCTCGTTGAGTTTCTCCAGAAGCGTTAATGTCTG
GCTTCTGATAAAGCGGGCCATGTTAAGGGCGGTTTTTTCCTGTTTGGTCACTGATGCCTCCGTGTAAGGG
GGATTTCTGTTCATGGGGGTAATGATACCGATGAAACGAGAGAGGATGCTCACGATACGGGTTACTGATG
ATGAACATGCCCGGTTACTGGAACGTTGTGAGGGTAAACAACTGGCGGTATGGATGCGGCGGGACCAGAG
AAAAATCACTCAGGGTCAATGCCAGCGCTTCGTTAATACAGATGTAGGTGTTCCACAGGGTAGCCAGCAG
CATCCTGCGATGCAGATCCGGAACATAATGGTGCAGGGCGCTGACTTCCGCGTTTCCAGACTTTACGAAA
CACGGAAACCGAAGACCATTCATGTTGTTGCTCAGGTCGCAGACGTTTTGCAGCAGCAGTCGCTTCACGT
TCGCTCGCGTATCGGTGATTCATTCTGCTAACCAGTAAGGCAACCCCGCCAGCCTAGCCGGGTCCTCAAC
GACAGGAGCACGATCATGCGCACCCGTGGGGCCGCCATGCCGGCGATAATGGCCTGCTTCTCGCCGAAAC
GTTTGGTGGCGGGACCAGTGACGAAGGCTTGAGCGAGGGCGTGCAAGATTCCGAATACCGCAAGCGACAG
GCCGATCATCGTCGCGCTCCAGCGAAAGCGGTCCTCGCCGAAAATGACCCAGAGCGCTGCCGGCACCTGT
CCTACGAGTTGCATGATAAAGAAGACAGTCATAAGTGCGGCGACGATAGTCATGCCCCGCGCCCACCGGA
AGGAGCTGACTGGGTTGAAGGCTCTCAAGGGCATCGGTCGAGATCCCGGTGCCTAATGAGTGAGCTAACT
TACATTAATTGCGTTGCGCTCACTGCCCGCTTTCCAGTCGGGAAACCTGTCGTGCCAGCTGCATTAATGA
ATCGGCCAACGCGCGGGGAGAGGCGGTTTGCGTATTGGGCGCCAGGGTGGTTTTTCTTTTCACCAGTGAG
ACGGGCAACAGCTGATTGCCCTTCACCGCCTGGCCCTGAGAGAGTTGCAGCAAGCGGTCCACGCTGGTTT
GCCCCAGCAGGCGAAAATCCTGTTTGATGGTGGTTAACGGCGGGATATAACATGAGCT
Features (pLannotate 1.2.2; 21 found; start..end, strand, type, name):
    835..912     -  promoter       lacI promoter: lacI
    920..1199    -  CDS            TcR (fragment): tetracycline efflux protein; tet; confers resistance to tetracycline
   1221..1239    +  promoter       T7 promoter: promoter for bacteriophage T7 RNA polymerase
   1240..1264    +  protein_bind   lac operator: The lac repressor binds to the lac operator to inhibit transcription in E. coli. This inhibition can be relieved by adding lactose or isopropyl-β-D-thiogalactopyranoside (IPTG). lac repressor encoded by lacI
   1279..1301    +  RBS            RBS: efficient ribosome binding site from bacteriophage T7 gene 10 (Olins and Rangwala, 1989)
   1320..1336    +  CDS            capTEV™ (fragment): composite tag for in vivo biotinylation, TEV protease cleavage, and 6xHis tagging
   1347..1364    +  CDS            thrombin site: thrombin recognition and cleavage site
   1368..2381    +  CDS            oleA: OLEA_XANCP - Experimental evidence at protein level: Swiss-Prot protein existence level 1. Involved in olefin biosynthesis (PubMed:21266575, PubMed:22524624, PubMed:27815501, PubMed:28223313). Catalyzes a non- decarboxylative head-to-head Claisen condensation of two acyl-CoA molecules, generating an (R)-2-alkyl-3-oxoalkanoate (PubMed:21266575, PubMed:22524624, PubMed:27815501). Is active with fatty acyl-CoA substrates that ranged from C(8) to C(16) in length, and is the most active with palmitoyl-CoA and myristoyl-CoA (PubMed:21266575). From Xanthomonas campestris pv. campestris (strain ATCC 3
   2391..2408    +  CDS            9xHis (fragment): 9xHis affinity tag
   2418..2467    +  CDS            SET1 (fragment): solubility-enhancement tag derived from T7 phage gene 10B
   2475..2522    +  terminator     T7 terminator: transcription terminator for bacteriophage T7 RNA polymerase
   2559..2987    +  rep_origin     f1 ori (sequence partly withheld): f1 bacteriophage origin of replication; arrow indicates direction of (+) strand synthesis
   3040..3097    +  promoter       AmpR promoter (fragment): bla
   3106..3921    -  CDS            KanR: aminoglycoside phosphotransferase; aph(3')-Ia; confers resistance to kanamycin in bacteria or G418 (Geneticin®) in eukaryotes
   4043..4631    +  rep_origin     ori: high-copy-number ColE1/pMB1/pBR322/pUC origin of replication
   4817..4956    -  misc_feature   bom: basis of mobility region from pBR322
   5058..5249    -  CDS            rop: Rop protein, which maintains plasmids at low copy number; rop
   5266..5646    +  CDS            YPB1_ECOLX: Protein predicted: Swiss-Prot protein existence level 4. From Escherichia coli.
   5718..6009    -  CDS            TcR (fragment): tetracycline efflux protein; tet; confers resistance to tetracycline
   6024..6045    -  protein_bind   CAP binding site: CAP binding activates transcription in the presence of cAMP. E. coli catabolite activator protein
   6058..834     -  CDS            lacI (across the origin): lac repressor; lacI; The lac repressor binds to the lac operator to inhibit transcription in E. coli. This inhibition can be relieved by adding lactose or isopropyl-β-D-thiogalactopyranoside (IPTG).
