[The description below was written by a language model from this plasmid's Addgene catalogue record and pLannotate feature annotations shown in this document.]
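Description:
JGI_018073 is a bacterial expression plasmid built on the pET28b backbone, carrying a synthetic coding sequence designated WP_022969495_1 that was inserted by Gibson assembly into the NdeI/XhoI-opened vector. It is propagated in E. coli under kanamycin selection (aminoglycoside phosphotransferase gene) and replicates from a ColE1/pMB1-type origin. The record lists it as high copy, although the annotation also shows the rop gene and bom region typical of pBR322-derived pET vectors, which normally moderate copy number. An f1 origin is present for single-stranded DNA production. Short fragments annotated as tetracycline resistance and AmpR promoter are backbone remnants rather than functional markers.

The insert sits in a standard T7 expression cassette: a T7 promoter followed by a lac operator, the phage T7 gene 10 ribosome binding site, the open reading frame, and a T7 terminator, with a plasmid-borne lacI gene supplying repressor so that expression is IPTG-inducible in a host providing T7 RNA polymerase. Upstream of the gene, the annotation shows a short His-tag-like fragment and a thrombin cleavage site, consistent with the N-terminal His tag of pET28b. A downstream His-tag fragment is also annotated, but the record does not establish whether it is translated in frame with the insert. The roughly 1 kb coding sequence matches OleA by similarity to the Xanthomonas campestris enzyme, which carries out a non-decarboxylative head-to-head Claisen condensation of two fatty acyl-CoA molecules in olefin biosynthesis. The source organism of this homologue is not stated, as the species is recorded only as synthetic. The stated purpose, hydrocarbon structures for fuels and chemicals, suggests use in expressing and characterising candidate OleA enzymes.
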