Addgene plasmid #158906: JGI_018073
Purpose: Hydrocarbon Structures for Fuels and Chemicals
Depositing lab: Joint Genome Institute.
Backbone
  Vector backbone: pET28b
  Vector type: Synthetic Biology
Growth in bacteria
  Bacterial resistance: Kanamycin, 50 μg/mL
  Growth temperature: 37°C
  Growth strain: Top10
  Copy number: High Copy
Gene/Insert
  Gene/Insert name: WP_022969495_1 (alt name: Batch220B_p040)
  Species: Synthetic
  Cloning method: Gibson Cloning
Terms and licenses: Academic/Nonprofit Terms; Industry Terms: Not Available to Industry
Depositor comments: pET28b_NdeIXhoI vector with WP_022969495_1 insert, JGI ICE Registry: https://registry.jgi.doe.gov/entry/18073
How to cite: JGI_018073 was a gift from Joint Genome Institute (Addgene plasmid # 158906 ; http://n2t.net/addgene:158906 ; RRID:Addgene_158906)
