>Addgene plasmid #158906 | JGI_018073 | depositor partial sequence | sequence record 306616 | gene insert with vector overlaps
CACAGCAGCGGCCTGGTGCCGCGCGGCAGCCATATGCTGTTTACCCATGTTGCTATAGCCGGTCTGGCCC
ACATAGACGCGCCGCATGCATTGTCATCCGCCGACATCAACGCGCGTTTACAGCCTACAATGGATCGCTT
GGGAATTAAAACCGATGTCCTGCAGGATATTGCAGGAATATTTAGCAGACGGATGTGGGATGATGAAACT
CAAAGTTCGGACGCCGCCACGATGGCGGCAGAGAAAGCCTTGCTGGATGCCAACGTCCCGAGGGATAAGA
TCGGACTGCTGGTGAACACCTCCGTCTCACGGGATTTTTTGGAGCCGTCAACTGCATCCATTGTTAGCGG
CAATCTCGGCCTAGGCGAGAACTGTCAAAATTTTGATGTAGCAAACGCCTGTCTAGCATTTCTGAATGGT
ATGGACATCGCGTCCCGCATGATAGAGCGGGGAGACATCGAATATGCTCTTGTGGTGGACGGTGAAACAG
CGAACTTGGTCTATGAAAAGACCCTGACTAGACTGTCAGATCCGAATGTGACCGAGGAGCAGTTCCGCAA
TGAGCTTGCGTCTCTCACCTTAGGATGTGGTGCCGCCGCAATGGTGTTAGCCAGGGCAGAGCTGGTCCCG
GACGCCCCTCGTTACAAAGGGGGTGTGACCAAAGCCGCGACGCAATGGAACACTCTGTGTCGAGGTAATC
TAGATCGGATGGTAACGGATACCCGAATGTTACTGATTGAGGGACTTAAATTGGCCCAGAAAACGTTTGT
TGCGGCACGTCTGGCCCTGGGCTGGGCGGTCGAGGAAATGGACCAATTCGTTATCCACCAAGTTAGTCGT
GTGCACACAGAAGCTTTTATCAAAGCGTTCGGAATAGATCCGGCAAAAGTGCTTACAATATTTAATGAAC
ATGGAAATATTGGACCGGCATCTGTGCCGATCGTGCTGTCCAAACTCAAAGAGATGGGTCGCCTGAAAAA
AGGGAATCGGATTGCATTGTTAGGAATTGGATCGGGCTTAAACTGCTCAATGGCAGAAGTAGTGTGGTAA
CTCGAGCACCACCACCACCACCACTGAGATCCG
